Addgene plasmid #232148: MPS1 Candida glabrata
Purpose: MPS1 from Candida glabrata codon optimized for S. cerevisiae in pUCIDT
Depositing lab: Mark Winey. Depositing organization: University of California, Davis. Publication: Spindle checkpoint activation by fungal orthologs of the S. cerevisiae Mps1 kinase. Fabritius A, Alonso A, Wood A, Sulthana S, Winey M. PLoS One. 2024 Mar 26;19(3):e0301084. doi: 10.1371/journal.pone.0301084. eCollection 2024. PubMed 38530809.
Backbone
  Vector backbone: pUCIDT(AMP)
  Total vector size (bp): 5089
  Vector type: Yeast Expression
Growth in bacteria
  Bacterial resistance: Ampicillin, 100 μg/mL
  Growth temperature: 37°C
  Growth strain: DH5alpha
  Copy number: Unknown
Gene/Insert
  Gene/Insert name: MPS1
  Species: Candida glabrata
  Insert size (bp): 2337
  Cloning method: Gene Synthesis
  Sequencing primers: 5′ M13F
Terms and licenses: Academic/Nonprofit Terms; Industry Terms: Not Available to Industry
How to cite: MPS1 Candida glabrata was a gift from Mark Winey (Addgene plasmid # 232148 ; http://n2t.net/addgene:232148 ; RRID:Addgene_232148)
