[The description below was written by a language model from this plasmid's Addgene catalogue record and pLannotate feature annotations shown in this document.]
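Description:
MPS1 Candida glabrata is a 5,089 bp gene-synthesis plasmid that carries the MPS1 open reading frame of Candida glabrata, recoded with Saccharomyces cerevisiae codon usage, in the pUCIDT(AMP) cloning backbone. The 2,337 bp insert encodes the ortholog of the S. cerevisiae Mps1 protein kinase. The automated annotation did not label it, but an unannotated stretch of roughly the right length lies between the lacZα fragment and the lac operator/promoter region. This is consistent with the synthetic gene interrupting the lacZα cloning region typical of pUC-type vectors.

The annotated features are all bacterial. They comprise a high-copy ColE1/pUC-type origin of replication, the β-lactamase gene with its own promoter for ampicillin selection in E. coli, the lac promoter with its operator and CAP binding site, and short remnants of lacI, rop and the pBR322 bom region. Although the catalogue lists the vector type as yeast expression, the feature table shows no yeast promoter, terminator, replication origin, centromere or auxotrophic marker. The plasmid therefore looks like a storage and source clone for the codon-optimized gene rather than a construct able to replicate or express in yeast by itself. The record does not say how the insert is transferred into an expression context.

The associated study examined whether fungal orthologs of S. cerevisiae Mps1 can activate the spindle checkpoint. The plasmid most plausibly serves as the template from which the C. glabrata coding sequence is subcloned or amplified for expression and functional comparison in budding yeast.
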