Features (pLannotate 1.2.2; 10 found; start..end, strand, type, name):
    109..208     +  misc_feature   bom (fragment): basis of mobility region from pBR322
    214..368     -  CDS            lacZα (fragment): LacZα fragment of β-galactosidase; lacZ fragment
   2864..2880    -  protein_bind   lac operator: The lac repressor binds to the lac operator to inhibit transcription in E. coli. This inhibition can be relieved by adding lactose or isopropyl-β-D-thiogalactopyranoside (IPTG). lac repressor encoded by lacI
   2888..2918    -  promoter       lac promoter: promoter for the E. coli lac operon
   2933..2954    -  protein_bind   CAP binding site: CAP binding activates transcription in the presence of cAMP. E. coli catabolite activator protein
   2967..3059    -  CDS            lacI (fragment): lac repressor; lacI; The lac repressor binds to the lac operator to inhibit transcription in E. coli. This inhibition can be relieved by adding lactose or isopropyl-β-D-thiogalactopyranoside (IPTG).
   3242..3830    -  rep_origin     ori: high-copy-number ColE1/pMB1/pBR322/pUC origin of replication
   4001..4861    -  CDS            AmpR: β-lactamase; bla; confers resistance to ampicillin, carbenicillin, and related antibiotics
   4862..4966    -  promoter       AmpR promoter: bla
   5061..7       +  CDS            rop (fragment) (across the origin): Rop protein, which maintains plasmids at low copy number; rop
>Addgene plasmid #232148 | MPS1 Candida glabrata | addgene full sequence | sequence record 462817 | Addgene NGS Result
CCTCTGACACATGCAGCTCCCGGAGACGGTCACAGCTTGTCTGTAAGCGGATGCCGGGAGCAGACAAGCC
CGTCAGGGCGCGTCAGCGGGTGTTGGCGGGTGTCGGGGCTGGCTTAACTATGCGGCATCAGAGCAGATTG
TACTGAGAGTGCACCAAATGCGGTGTGAAATACCGCACAGATGCGTAAGGAGAAAATACCGCATCAGGCG
CCATTCGCCATTCAGGCTGCGCAACTGTTGGGAAGGGCGATCGGTGCGGGCCTCATCGCTATTACGCCAG
CTGGCGAAAGGGGGATGTGCTGCAAGGCGATTAAGTTGGGTAACGCCAGGGTTTTCCCAGTCACGACGTT
GTAAAACGACGGCCAGTGCAACGCGATGACGATGGATAGCGATTCATCGATGAGCTGACCCGATCGCCGC
CGCCGGAGGGTTGCGTTTGAGACGGGCGACAGATTCTAGAATGGGTAACCCCTACCACTCAGAAAGCGAC
CAGATTTGGAGGATTTCATCACAGGACAGCGATGACGGTGAAATCGGGAACCCTCCTAAGTTGAGTAACT
TCGGTAGTGAGCTAATTAGTGACGCCATCGAAAAAATAAACCCGAACAGATCAGATAAGAAATTGATCAG
CGAGGAGACTCGTATCCACGAAAGTCATTCACAGCAACTAAATACGGACATTAATCAGTCTACGAGGGTC
ACTCACAGTGCATCAAGCCCACTTTACTTTGAGGATACCTCACCCAGCACCATGTTCGTCCAAAGCCAAG
CTAGTGCCCAGCCCTCTGCCACGACGTATGATATCTCTAGCCAAGACTACAGCGACTCATCCAAGTCATT
TATAAAATTGAAGTCCAAACAAGATACTTTAAAGCAGGAGTTGACAACGCGTTATAGCGAGAGAAGGACC
AGAAGATTCCTTCATGCCACCAACAGGACCACTAAATTAGGGCCCGCACTTCGTAACCTTACCTCACCGG
CTCTTGCCATCAATGATAACAATTCTATTGACAATAAGACCAATGAGACGTCCAAAGTTAACAGTAGCTT
TGACACTAACAATGCGTATGTAGACTTCCATCAGACTAAGCAGGATATCTACACATCTGGTGAGGAGCAT
AACAATACTAAAGATAATGGTAAGATAGGGGCCACGCAACAGAACGATTACTCAGACATAAATATCCATG
AGTGTAATCCCATACAGTATATGAAAATGCATAACCTGCCCACTTCCGAGCTATCAAAAATATCAAAGGC
ATATTTTGAAAAACAGAAGGAAGAGAATCGTAAAAAAGCGCTAAAGAATGTGAACATGAAGCAGAGCCTA
AACTACGACTTGAAGTATTATTCTAACTCAAGCCCCTCTATCGAATCTGGAAAGGAAAACAATCTAATTC
ACAACACCGAAATAGAAGACTTTAATGGTCGTGGACACAGCACGAATAACCACAGCAGTAGCTATCTGAG
TAACAGTCACTCTCACCCCGTCTCCACTCAGTTTGTTGAATCTGCGAACATCGAACTAGAGAAACCAACC
TTGAAAAAGAGCCTTTCAAACGCTGATTCTTACAGGCACACACAGAGGGAGGCGTTACAAAACATCGACG
TTAATTCTAATGTGCGTGACGGAGCAATAGATTACAAGAGACAGAAGGTCGCACTAAAGGATTCAGAGTT
TGATGGGATCCTTGACAAAAAGAAGTATCGTGGCATTAAGCGTGTGGAAATCGTAGAGCCACCCACATCA
ACAAGACCACCGTCAAGAAAGAACGTAGTGTCTGTGAATGGTACTGAGTATGAAAGAGTAGAGCTACTAG
GTAGAGGAGGTTCTTCAAACGTATATAAGGTCAGGGGCCTAAAAAACAGGGTCTATGCTCTAAAGAAAGT
GTCCTTCGATGAATTCGACGAGAGTAGTGTAGAAGGCTTCAAAGGGGAAATCTCACTTTTGAAGCAGCTA
CAAAATCAGAACAGAGTAGTCCAGCTATATGACTACGAAATGGGCAGCGGGGTGCTTTACCTGCTAATGG
AATGTGGAGACTATGATCTGAGCCAAGTGTTGCACCAACGTACGAACCAACCTTTCGACATGGAATTCAT
ACGTTATCATGCGAGAGAGATGGTAACCTGCGTAAAAGTGGTACATGACGCCGGAATAGTACATTCAGAC
CTGAAGCCAGCGAATTTTGTGTTCGTGAAGGGGATCTTGAAGATCATAGATTTCGGCATAGCAAATGCGG
TGCCTGATCACACGGTTAACATCTATAGGGACATGCAAATTGGTACACCTAACTACATGGCCCCGGAGGC
TTTGGTAGCCAACAACTACACGGCTGATAATGATGGAAAATATGATCAGAAAACCAACAAATGGAAAATC
GGCAAGCCTGCAGACATATGGTCATGCGGCTGCATCATTTATCAGATGATCTACGGAAAACCGCCCTACG
CTAAGTACCAAGGTCAGGAAAGGCTATTGAGTATTATGGATCCAAATGTGAAGATCGAATACAAAGAGGT
GTTACCCGATAAGACCGTTATCCCAAGCTTGGCACTAGAATTAATGCAATACTGTTTAATGAGGAATCCA
GAAGAGAGGTGGTCCGCTTTACAAATCTTGGACAGCCCCTTTCTTAACCCTTTAATGGTTAGTCAGGACT
TTATAAAGAATCTTATATCTACTGCCGTTTCCTATGGAGCTAGGGAAGGGGACGTGAGTCCTAGTAGGTT
GGAGGCGCTTACGGATAGTGTTTTAGCTCGTCTAGCTGACTTCAGGATGCACTAGCTCGAGATCAGTTCT
GGACCAGCGAGCTGTGCTGCGACTCGTGGCGTAATCATGGTCATAGCTGTTTCCTGTGTGAAATTGTTAT
CCGCTCACAATTCCACACAACATACGAGCCGGAAGCATAAAGTGTAAAGCCTGGGGTGCCTAATGAGTGA
GCTAACTCACATTAATTGCGTTGCGCTCACTGCCCGCTTTCCAGTCGGGAAACCTGTCGTGCCAGCTGCA
TTAATGAATCGGCCAACGCGCGGGGAGAGGCGGTTTGCGTATTGGGCGCTCTTCCGCTTCCTCGCTCACT
GACTCGCTGCGCTCGGTCGTTCGGCTGCGGCGAGCGGTATCAGCTCACTCAAAGGCGGTAATACGGTTAT
CCACAGAATCAGGGGATAACGCAGGAAAGAACATGTGAGCAAAAGGCCAGCAAAAGGCCAGGAACCGTAA
AAAGGCCGCGTTGCTGGCGTTTTTCCATAGGCTCCGCCCCCCTGACGAGCATCACAAAAATCGACGCTCA
AGTCAGAGGTGGCGAAACCCGACAGGACTATAAAGATACCAGGCGTTTCCCCCTGGAAGCTCCCTCGTGC
GCTCTCCTGTTCCGACCCTGTCGCTTACCGGATACCTGTCCGCCTTTCTCCCTTCGGGAAGCGTGGCGCT
TTCTCATAGCTCACGCTGTAGGTATCTCAGTTCGGTGTAGGTCGTTCGCTCCAAGCTGGGCTGTGTGCAC
GAACCCCCCGTTCAGCCCGACCGCTGCGCCTTATCCGGTAACTATCGTCTTGAGTCCAACCCGGTAAGAC
ACGACTTATCGCCACTGGCAGCAGCCACTGGTAACAGGATTAGCAGAGCGAGGTATGTAGGCGGTGCTAC
AGAGTTCTTGAAGTGGTGGCCTAACTACGGCTACACTAGAAGAACAGTATTTGGTATCTGCGCTCTGCTG
AAGCCAGTTACCTTCGGAAAAAGAGTTGGTAGCTCTTGATCCGGCAAACAAACCACCGCTGGTAGCGGTG
GTTTTTTTGTTTGCAAGCAGCAGATTACGCGCAGAAAAAAAGGATCTCAAGAAGATCCTTTGATCTTTTC
TACGGGGTCTGACGCTCAGTGGAACGAAAACTCACGTTAAGGGATTTTGGTCATGAGATTATCAAAAAGG
ATCTTCACCTAGATCCTTTTAAATTAAAAATGAAGTTTTAAATCAATCTAAAGTATATATGAGTAAACTT
GGTCTGACAGTTACCAATGCTTAATCAGTGAGGCACCTATCTCAGCGATCTGTCTATTTCGTTCATCCAT
AGTTGCCTGACTCCCCGTCGTGTAGATAACTACGATACGGGAGGGCTTACCATCTGGCCCCAGTGCTGCA
ATGATACCGCGAGACCCACGCTCACCGGCTCCAGATTTATCAGCAATAAACCAGCCAGCCGGAAGGGCCG
AGCGCAGAAGTGGTCCTGCAACTTTATCCGCCTCCATCCAGTCTATTAATTGTTGCCGGGAAGCTAGAGT
AAGTAGTTCGCCAGTTAATAGTTTGCGCAACGTTGTTGCCATTGCTACAGGCATCGTGGTGTCACGCTCG
TCGTTTGGTATGGCTTCATTCAGCTCCGGTTCCCAACGATCAAGGCGAGTTACATGATCCCCCATGTTGT
GCAAAAAAGCGGTTAGCTCCTTCGGTCCTCCGATCGTTGTCAGAAGTAAGTTGGCCGCAGTGTTATCACT
CATGGTTATGGCAGCACTGCATAATTCTCTTACTGTCATGCCATCCGTAAGATGCTTTTCTGTGACTGGT
GAGTACTCAACCAAGTCATTCTGAGAATAGTGTATGCGGCGACCGAGTTGCTCTTGCCCGGCGTCAATAC
GGGATAATACCGCGCCACATAGCAGAACTTTAAAAGTGCTCATCATTGGAAAACGTTCTTCGGGGCGAAA
ACTCTCAAGGATCTTACCGCTGTTGAGATCCAGTTCGATGTAACCCACTCGTGCACCCAACTGATCTTCA
GCATCTTTTACTTTCACCAGCGTTTCTGGGTGAGCAAAAACAGGAAGGCAAAATGCCGCAAAAAAGGGAA
TAAGGGCGACACGGAAATGTTGAATACTCATACTCTACCTTTTTCAATATTATTGAAGCATTTATCAGGG
TTATTGTCTCATGAGCGGATACATATTTGAATGTATTTAGAAAAATAAACAAATAGGGGTTCCGCGCACA
TTTCCCCGAAAAGTGCCACCTGACGTCTAAGAAACCATTATTATCATGACATTAACCTATAAAAATAGGC
GTATCACGAGGCCCTTTCGTCTCGCGCGTTTCGGTGATGACGGTGAAAA
